Addgene plasmid #37690: pUASP YFP Rab4 WT
Depositing lab: Matthew Scott. Depositing organization: Stanford University. Publication: Thirty-one flavors of Drosophila rab proteins. Zhang J, Schulze KL, Hiesinger PR, Suyama K, Wang S, Fish M, Acar M, Hoskins RA, Bellen HJ, Scott MP. Genetics. 2007 Jun;176(2):1307-22. Epub 2007 Apr 3. 10.1534/genetics.106.066761 PubMed 17409086.
Backbone
  Vector backbone: pUASP
  Backbone size w/o insert (bp): 9939
  Vector type: Insect Expression ; Drosophila
Growth in bacteria
  Bacterial resistance: Ampicillin, 100 μg/mL
  Growth temperature: 37°C
  Growth strain: Top10
  Copy number: Unknown
Gene/Insert
  Gene/Insert name: Rab4
  Species: D. melanogaster (fly)
  Entrez Gene: Rab4 (a.k.a. Dmel_CG4921, CG 4921, CG4921, DRAB4, DmRab4, Dmel\CG4921, Q7KY04, RAB4c, rab4)
  Promoter: GAL4
  Tag / fusion protein: YFP (N terminal on backbone)
  Cloning method: Gateway Cloning
  Sequencing primers: 5′ EGFP-C; 3′ pUASp-3 5'-AGGTTTAACCAGGGGATGCT
Terms and licenses: Academic/Nonprofit Terms; Industry Terms: Not Available to Industry
How to cite: pUASP YFP Rab4 WT was a gift from Matthew Scott (Addgene plasmid # 37690 ; http://n2t.net/addgene:37690 ; RRID:Addgene_37690)
