[The description below was written by a language model from this plasmid's Addgene catalogue record.]
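Description:
pUASP YFP Rab4 WT is a Drosophila expression plasmid built on the pUASP backbone (about 9.9 kb without insert), a vector of the UAS/GAL4 binary expression family. It is propagated in E. coli under ampicillin selection. The record does not list the replication origin or copy number, and no feature table is provided, so any fly transformation marker or transposon elements carried by the backbone are not documented here.

The payload is the wild-type coding sequence of Drosophila melanogaster Rab4 (CG4921), a small GTPase of the Rab family, introduced by Gateway recombination cloning. The backbone supplies a YFP tag at the N terminus, so the product is a YFP-Rab4 fusion. N-terminal placement is the usual choice for Rab proteins because it leaves free the C terminus, where these GTPases are typically lipid-modified for membrane attachment. The promoter field is recorded as "GAL4", which indicates GAL4-responsive expression. Transcription depends on the yeast GAL4 activator binding upstream activating sequences in the vector, so the fusion is produced only in cells or tissues where a GAL4 driver is present.

The "WT" label marks this as the unmutated form of the protein. The associated publication concerns a broad survey of Drosophila Rab proteins, which suggests the plasmid belongs to a larger collection of tagged Rab constructs. It is suited to tissue-specific, GAL4-controlled expression of fluorescent Rab4 in flies or fly cells, for example to visualise the protein's subcellular localisation and the membrane compartments it marks, although the record itself does not state a specific application.
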