>Addgene plasmid #37690 | pUASP YFP Rab4 WT | addgene partial sequence | sequence record 65072 | EGFP-C 5'-CATGGTCCTGCTGGAGTTCGTG-3'
TCTCGGCATGGACGAGCTGTACAAGTCCGGACTCAGATCTCGAGCTCAAGCTTCGAATTCTGCAGTCGAC
GGTACCGCGGGCCCGGGATCATCAACAAGTTTGTACAAAAAAGCAGGCTTAATGTCGGAAACATACGATT
ACCTGTTCAAGTTCCTGATAATTGGCAGTGCTGGCAGCGGTAAGAGTTGTCTGTTGCATCACTTCATCGA
GAGCAAGTTCAAAGACGACAGTTCGCACACCATCGGAGTGGAGTTCGGCTCGCGGATTGTGAACGTGGGC
GGCAAGTCGGTAAAGCTACAGATATGGGACACAGCCGGTCAGGAGAGATTCCGATCGGTGACAAGATCGT
ACTATCGCGGAGCAGCCGGAGCTCTCCTGGTCTACGATGCCACTTCGCGGGACTCTTTCAATGCTTTGAC
AAACTGGCTGAATGATGCTCGCACTCTGGCCAGCCCAAACATTGTGATCCTTTTGGTGGGCAATAAAAAG
GACTTGGAGGAGGCGCGTGATGTGACCTTTCTGGAAGCAAGCACCTTTGCCCAAGAGAACGAGCTTATCT
TCCTGGAGACGAGCGCCAAGACGGGGGAGAATGTTGAAGAGGCCTTTCTCAAGTGCTCAAAGACCATACT
GGCCAAAATTGAGACCGGAGAGCTGGATCCCGAGCGCATCGGCAGCGGTATTCAGTACGGCGGAGCTGCT
CTCCGTAACTTACAGACACGACAGCGCAGCATCAATAAGCCGGATTGCACCTGTCGCGTTTAAAACCCAG
CTTTCTTGTACAAAGTGGTTGATGATCCTCTAGAGTCGACCTCGAACGTTAACGTTAACGTAACGTTAAC
TCGAGGAGCTTGATAACATTATACCTAAACCCATGGTCAAGAGTAAACATTTCTGCCTTTGAAGTTGAGA
ACACAATTAAGC
